>Addgene plasmid #234552 | pLV-mEGFP-hCTNNA1_H0-ABD+ | addgene full sequence | sequence record 475792 | Addgene NGS Result
AATGTAGTCTTATGCAATACTCTTGTAGTCTTGCAACATGGTAACGATGAGTTAGCAACATGCCTTACAA
GGAGAGAAAAAGCACCGTGCATGCCGATTGGTGGAAGTAAGGTGGTACGATCGTGCCTTATTAGGAAGGC
AACAGACGGGTCTGACATGGATTGGACGAACCACTGAATTGCCGCATTGCAGAGATATTGTATTTAAGTG
CCTAGCTCGATACATAAACGGGTCTCTCTGGTTAGACCAGATCTGAGCCTGGGAGCTCTCTGGCTAACTA
GGGAACCCACTGCTTAAGCCTCAATAAAGCTTGCCTTGAGTGCTTCAAGTAGTGTGTGCCCGTCTGTTGT
GTGACTCTGGTAACTAGAGATCCCTCAGACCCTTTTAGTCAGTGTGGAAAATCTCTAGCAGTGGCGCCCG
AACAGGGACTTGAAAGCGAAAGGGAAACCAGAGGAGCTCTCTCGACGCAGGACTCGGCTTGCTGAAGCGC
GCACGGCAAGAGGCGAGGGGCGGCGACTGGTGAGTACGCCAAAAATTTTGACTAGCGGAGGCTAGAAGGA
GAGAGATGGGTGCGAGAGCGTCAGTATTAAGCGGGGGAGAATTAGATCGCGATGGGAAAAAATTCGGTTA
AGGCCAGGGGGAAAGAAAAAATATAAATTAAAACATATAGTATGGGCAAGCAGGGAGCTAGAACGATTCG
CAGTTAATCCTGGCCTGTTAGAAACATCAGAAGGCTGTAGACAAATACTGGGACAGCTACAACCATCCCT
TCAGACAGGATCAGAAGAACTTAGATCATTATATAATACAGTAGCAACCCTCTATTGTGTGCATCAAAGG
ATAGAGATAAAAGACACCAAGGAAGCTTTAGACAAGATAGAGGAAGAGCAAAACAAAAGTAAGACCACCG
CACAGCAAGCGGCCGCTGATCTTCAGACCTGGAGGAGGAGATATGAGGGACAATTGGAGAAGTGAATTAT
ATAAATATAAAGTAGTAAAAATTGAACCATTAGGAGTAGCACCCACCAAGGCAAAGAGAAGAGTGGTGCA
GAGAGAAAAAAGAGCAGTGGGAATAGGAGCTTTGTTCCTTGGGTTCTTGGGAGCAGCAGGAAGCACTATG
GGCGCAGCGTCAATGACGCTGACGGTACAGGCCAGACAATTATTGTCTGGTATAGTGCAGCAGCAGAACA
ATTTGCTGAGGGCTATTGAGGCGCAACAGCATCTGTTGCAACTCACAGTCTGGGGCATCAAGCAGCTCCA
GGCAAGAATCCTGGCTGTGGAAAGATACCTAAAGGATCAACAGCTCCTGGGGATTTGGGGTTGCTCTGGA
AAACTCATTTGCACCACTGCTGTGCCTTGGAATGCTAGTTGGAGTAATAAATCTCTGGAACAGATTTGGA
ATCACACGACCTGGATGGAGTGGGACAGAGAAATTAACAATTACACAAGCTTAATACACTCCTTAATTGA
AGAATCGCAAAACCAGCAAGAAAAGAATGAACAAGAATTATTGGAATTAGATAAATGGGCAAGTTTGTGG
AATTGGTTTAACATAACAAATTGGCTGTGGTATATAAAATTATTCATAATGATAGTAGGAGGCTTGGTAG
GTTTAAGAATAGTTTTTGCTGTACTTTCTATAGTGAATAGAGTTAGGCAGGGATATTCACCATTATCGTT
TCAGACCCACCTCCCAACCCCGAGGGGACCCGACAGGCCCGAAGGAATAGAAGAAGAAGGTGGAGAGAGA
GACAGAGACAGATCCATTCGATTAGTGAACGGATCTCGACGGTATCGCTAGCTTTTAAAAGAAAAGGGGG
GATTGGGGGGTACAGTGCAGGGGAAAGAATAGTAGACATAATAGCAACAGACATACAAACTAAAGAATTA
CAAAAACAAATTACAAAAATTCAAAATTTTACTAGTATCAACTTTGTATAGAAAAGTTGTAGTTATTAAT
AGTAATCAATTACGGGGTCATTAGTTCATAGCCCATATATGGAGTTCCGCGTTACATAACTTACGGTAAA
TGGCCCGCCTGGCTGACCGCCCAACGACCCCCGCCCATTGACGTCAATAATGACGTATGTTCCCATAGTA
ACGCCAATAGGGACTTTCCATTGACGTCAATGGGTGGAGTATTTACGGTAAACTGCCCACTTGGCAGTAC
ATCAAGTGTATCATATGCCAAGTACGCCCCCTATTGACGTCAATGACGGTAAATGGCCCGCCTGGCATTA
TGCCCAGTACATGACCTTATGGGACTTTCCTACTTGGCAGTACATCTACGTATTAGTCATCGCTATTACC
ATGGTGATGCGGTTTTGGCAGTACATCAATGGGCGTGGATAGCGGTTTGACTCACGGGGATTTCCAAGTC
TCCACCCCATTGACGTCAATGGGAGTTTGTTTTGGCACCAAAATCAACGGGACTTTCCAAAATGTCGTAA
CAACTCCGCCCCATTGACGCAAATGGGCGGTAGGCGTGTACGGTGGGAGGTCTATATAAGCAGAGCTGGT
TTAGTGAACCGTCAGATCCAAGTTTGTACAAAAAAGCAGGCTCTCGAGTGCCACCATGGTGAGCAAGGGC
GAGGAGCTGTTCACCGGGGTGGTGCCCATCCTGGTCGAGCTGGACGGCGACGTAAACGGCCACAAGTTCA
GCGTGTCCGGCGAGGGCGAGGGCGATGCCACCTACGGCAAGCTGACCCTGAAGTTCATCTGCACCACCGG
CAAGCTGCCCGTGCCCTGGCCCACCCTCGTGACCACCCTGACCTACGGCGTGCAGTGCTTCAGCCGCTAC
CCCGACCACATGAAGCAGCACGACTTCTTCAAGTCCGCCATGCCCGAAGGCTACGTCCAGGAGCGCACCA
TCTTCTTCAAGGACGACGGCAACTACAAGACCCGCGCCGAGGTGAAGTTCGAGGGCGACACCCTGGTGAA
CCGCATCGAGCTGAAGGGCATCGACTTCAAGGAGGACGGCAACATCCTGGGGCACAAGCTGGAGTACAAC
TACAACAGCCACAACGTCTATATCATGGCCGACAAGCAGAAGAACGGCATCAAGGTGAACTTCAAGATCC
GCCACAACATCGAGGACGGCAGCGTGCAGCTCGCCGACCACTACCAGCAGAACACCCCCATCGGCGACGG
CCCCGTGCTGCTGCCCGACAACCACTACCTGAGCACCCAGTCCAAGCTGAGCAAAGACCCCAACGAGAAG
CGCGATCACATGGTCCTGCTGGAGTTCGTGACCGCCGCCGGGATCACTCTCGGCATGGACGAGCTGTACA
AGGGCAGCGGCAGCGGCAGCTCTAGAATGACTGCTGTCCATGCAGGCAACATAAACTTCAAGTGGGATCC
TAAAAGTCTAGAGATCAGGACTCTGGCAGTTGAGAGACTGTTGGAGCCTCTTGTTACACAGGTTACAACC
CTTGTAAACACCAATAGTAAAGGGCCCTCTAATAAGAAGAGAGGTCGTTCTAAGAAGGCCCATGTTTTGG
CTGCATCTGTTGAACAAGCAACTGAGAATTTCTTGGAGAAGGGGGATAAAATTGCGAAGGAGAGCCAGTT
TCTCAAGGAGGAGCTTGTGGCTGCTGTAGAAGATGTTCGAAAACAAGGTGATTTGATGAAGGCTGCTGCA
GGAGAGTTCGCAGATGATCCCTGCTCTTCTGTGAAGCGAGGCAACATGGTTCGGGCAGCTCGAGCTTTGC
TCTCTGCTGTTACCCGGTTGCTGATTTTGGCTGACATGGCAGATGTCTACAAATTACTTGTTCAGCTGAA
AGTTGTGGAAGATGGTATCTTGAAGTTGAGGAATGCTGGCAATGAACAAGACTTAGGAATCCAGTATAAA
GCCCTAAAACCTGAAGTGGATAAGCTGAACATTATGGCAGCCAAAAGACAACAGGAATTGAAAGATGTTG
GCCATCGTGATCAGATGGCTGCAGCTAGAGGAATCCTGCAGAAGAACGTTCCGATCCTCTATACTGCATC
CCAGGCATGCCTACAGCACCCTGATGTCGCAGCCTATAAGGCCAACAGGGACCTGATATACAAGCAGCTG
CAGCAGGCGGTCACAGGCATTTCCAATGCAGCCCAGGCCACTGCCTCAGACGATGCCTCACAGCACCAGG
GTGGAGGAGGAGGAGAACTGGCATATGCACTCAATAACTTTGACAAACAAATCATTGTGGACCCCTTGAG
CTTCAGCGAGGAGCGCTTTAGGCCTTCCCTGGAGGAGCGTCTGGAAAGCATCATTAGTGGGGCTGCCTTG
ATGGCCGACTCGTCCTGCACGCGTGATGACCGTCGTGAGCGAATTGTGGCAGAGTGTAATGCTGTCCGCC
AGGCCCTGCAGGACCTGCTTTCGGAGTACATGGGCAATGCTGGACGTAAAGAAAGAAGTGATGCACTCAA
TTCTGCAATAGATAAAATGACCAAGAAGACCAGGGACTTGCGTAGACAGCTCCGCAAAGCTGTCATGGAC
CACGTTTCAGATTCTTTCCTGGAAACCAATGTTCCACTTTTGGTATTGATTGAAGCTGCAAAGAATGGAA
ATGAGAAAGAAGTTAAGGAGTATGCCCAAGTTTTCCGTGAACATGCCAACAAATTGATTGAGGTTGCCAA
CTTGGCCTGTTCCATCTCAAATAATGAAGAAGGTGTAAAGCTTGTTCGAATGTCTGCAAGCCAGTTAGAA
GCCCTCTGTCCTCAGGTTATTAATGCTGCACTGGCTTTAGCAGCAAAACCACAGAGTAAACTGGCCCAAG
AGAACATGGATCTTTTTAAAGAACAATGGGAAAAACAAGTCCGTGTTCTCACAGATGCTGTCGATGACAT
TACTTCCATTGATGACTTCTTGGCTGTCTCAGAGAATCACATTTTGGAAGATGTGAACAAATGTGTCATT
GCTCTCCAAGAGAAGGATGTGGATGGCCTGGACCGCACAGCTGGTGCAATTCGAGGCCGGGCAGCCCGGG
TCATTCACGTAGTCACCTCAGAGATGGACAACTATGAGCCAGGAGTCTACACAGAGAAGGTTCTGGAAGC
CACTAAGCTGCTCTCCAACACAGTCATGCCACGTTTTACTGAGCAAGTAGAAGCAGCCGTGGAAGCCCTC
AGCTCGGACCCTGCCCAGCCCATGGATGAGAATGAGTTTATCGATGCTTCCCGCCTGGTATATGATGGCA
TCCGGGACATCAGGAAAGCAGTGCTGATGATAAGGACCCCTGAGGAGTTGGATGACTCTGACTTTGAGAC
AGAAGATTTTGATGTCAGAAGCAGGACGAGCGTCCAGACAGAAGACGATCAGCTGATAGCTGGCCAGAGT
GCCGGGTCGGGCTCGGCTCAGCTTCCCCAGGAGCAAAAAGCGAAGATTGCGGAACAGGTGGCCAGCTTCC
AGGAAGAAAAGAGCAAGCTGGATGCTGAAGTGTCCAAATGGGACGACAGTGGCAATGACATCATTGTGCT
GGCCAAGCAGATGTGCATGATTATGATGGAGATGACAGACTTTACCCGAGGTAAAGGACCACTCAAAAAT
ACATCGGATGTCATCAGTGCTGCCAAGAAAATTGCTGAGGCAGGATCCAGGATGGACAAGCTTGGCCGCA
CCATTGCAGACCATTGCCCCGACTCGGCTTGCAAGCAGGACCTGCTGGCCTACCTGCAACGCATCGCCCT
CTACTGCCACCAGCTGAACATCTGCAGCAAGGTCAAGGCCGAGGTGCAGAATCTCGGCGGGGAGCTTGTT
GTCTCTGGGGTGGACAGCGCCATGTCCCTGATCCAGGCAGCCAAGAACTTGATGAATGCTGTGGTGCAGA
CAGTGAAGGCATCCTACGTCGCCTCTACCAAATACCAAAAGTCACAGGGTATGGCTTCCCTCAACCTTCC
TGCTGTGTCATGGAAGATGAAGGCACCAGAGAAAAAGCCATTGGTGAAGAGAGAGAAACAGGATGAGACA
CAGACCAAGATTAAACGGGCATCTCAGAAGAAGCACGTGAACCCGGTGCAGGCCCTCAGCGAGTTCAAAG
CTATGGACAGCATCTAATCTAGAACCCAGCTTTCTTGTACAAAGTGGAAGGATCTGCGATCGCTCCGGTG
CCCGTCAGTGGGCAGAGCGCACATCGCCCACAGTCCCCGAGAAGTTGGGGGGAGGGGTCGGCAATTGAAC
GGGTGCCTAGAGAAGGTGGCGCGGGGTAAACTGGGAAAGTGATGTCGTGTACTGGCTCCGCCTTTTTCCC
GAGGGTGGGGGAGAACCGTATATAAGTGCAGTAGTCGCCGTGAACGTTCTTTTTCGCAACGGGTTTGCCG
CCAGAACACAGCTGAAGCTTCGAGGGGCTCGCATCTCTCCTTCACGCGCCCGCCGCCCTACCTGAGGCCG
CCATCCACGCCGGTTGAGTCGCGTTCTGCCGCCTCCCGCCTGTGGTGCCTCCTGAACTGCGTCCGCCGTC
TAGGTAAGTTTAAAGCTCAGGTCGAGACCGGGCCTTTGTCCGGCGCTCCCTTGGAGCCTACCTAGACTCA
GCCGGCTCTCCACGCTTTGCCTGACCCTGCTTGCTCAACTCTACGTCTTTGTTTCGTTTTCTGTTCTGCG
CCGTTACAGATCCAAGCTGTGACCGGCGCCTACGCCACCATGACCGAGTACAAGCCCACGGTGCGCCTCG
CCACCCGCGACGACGTCCCCAGGGCCGTACGCACCCTCGCCGCCGCGTTCGCCGACTACCCCGCCACGCG
CCACACCGTCGATCCGGACCGCCACATCGAGCGGGTCACCGAGCTGCAAGAACTCTTCCTCACGCGCGTC
GGGCTCGACATCGGCAAGGTGTGGGTCGCGGACGACGGCGCCGCGGTGGCGGTCTGGACCACGCCGGAGA
GCGTCGAAGCGGGGGCGGTGTTCGCCGAGATCGGCCCGCGCATGGCCGAGTTGAGCGGTTCCCGGCTGGC
CGCGCAGCAACAGATGGAAGGCCTCCTGGCGCCGCACCGGCCCAAGGAGCCCGCGTGGTTCCTGGCCACC
GTCGGCGTCTCGCCCGACCACCAGGGCAAGGGTCTGGGCAGCGCCGTCGTGCTCCCCGGAGTGGAGGCGG
CCGAGCGCGCCGGGGTGCCCGCCTTCCTGGAGACCTCCGCGCCCCGCAACCTCCCCTTCTACGAGCGGCT
CGGCTTCACCGTCACCGCCGACGTCGAGGTGCCCGAAGGACCGCGCACCTGGTGCATGACCCGCAAGCCC
GGTGCCTGACAACTTTATTATACATAGTTGATCAATTCCGATAATCAACCTCTGGATTACAAAATTTGTG
AAAGATTGACTGGTATTCTTAACTATGTTGCTCCTTTTACGCTATGTGGATACGCTGCTTTAATGCCTTT
GTATCATGCTATTGCTTCCCGTATGGCTTTCATTTTCTCCTCCTTGTATAAATCCTGGTTGCTGTCTCTT
TATGAGGAGTTGTGGCCCGTTGTCAGGCAACGTGGCGTGGTGTGCACTGTGTTTGCTGACGCAACCCCCA
CTGGTTGGGGCATTGCCACCACCTGTCAGCTCCTTTCCGGGACTTTCGCTTTCCCCCTCCCTATTGCCAC
GGCGGAACTCATCGCCGCCTGCCTTGCCCGCTGCTGGACAGGGGCTCGGCTGTTGGGCACTGACAATTCC
GTGGTGTTGTCGGGGAAGCTGACGTCCTTTCCATGGCTGCTCGCCTGTGTTGCCACCTGGATTCTGCGCG
GGACGTCCTTCTGCTACGTCCCTTCGGCCCTCAATCCAGCGGACCTTCCTTCCCGCGGCCTGCTGCCGGC
TCTGCGGCCTCTTCCGCGTCTTCGCCTTCGCCCTCAGACGAGTCGGATCTCCCTTTGGGCCGCCTCCCCG
CATCGGGAATTCCCGCGGTTCGCTTTAAGACCAATGACTTACAAGGCAGCTGTAGATCTTAGCCACTTTT
TAAAAGAAAAGGGGGGACTGGAAGGGCTAATTCACTCCCAACGAAGACAAGATCTGCTTTTTGCTTGTAC
TGGGTCTCTCTGGTTAGACCAGATCTGAGCCTGGGAGCTCTCTGGCTAACTAGGGAACCCACTGCTTAAG
CCTCAATAAAGCTTGCCTTGAGTGCTTCAAGTAGTGTGTGCCCGTCTGTTGTGTGACTCTGGTAACTAGA
GATCCCTCAGACCCTTTTAGTCAGTGTGGAAAATCTCTAGCAGTAGTAGTTCATGTCATCTTATTATTCA
GTATTTATAACTTGCAAAGAAATGAATATCAGAGAGTGAGAGGAACTTGTTTATTGCAGCTTATAATGGT
TACAAATAAAGCAATAGCATCACAAATTTCACAAATAAAGCATTTTTTTCACTGCATTCTAGTTGTGGTT
TGTCCAAACTCATCAATGTATCTTATCATGTCTGGCTCTAGCTATCCCGCCCCTAACTCCGCCCATCCCG
CCCCTAACTCCGCCCAGTTCCGCCCATTCTCCGCCCCATGGCTGACTAATTTTTTTTATTTATGCAGAGG
CCGAGGCCGCCTCGGCCTCTGAGCTATTCCAGAAGTAGTGAGGAGGCTTTTTTGGAGGCCTAGGGACGTA
CCCAATTCGCCCTATAGTGAGTCGTATTACGCGCGCTCACTGGCCGTCGTTTTACAACGTCGTGACTGGG
AAAACCCTGGCGTTACCCAACTTAATCGCCTTGCAGCACATCCCCCTTTCGCCAGCTGGCGTAATAGCGA
AGAGGCCCGCACCGATCGCCCTTCCCAACAGTTGCGCAGCCTGAATGGCGAATGGG
[124 nt withheld, positions 8737-8860]
C
[91 nt withheld, positions 8862-8952]
A
[49 nt withheld, positions 8954-9002]
CCTTTGACGTTGGAGTCCACGTTCTTT
[37 nt withheld, positions 9030-9066]
ACCCTATCTCGGTCTATTCTTTTGATTTATAAGGGATTTTGCCGATTTCGGCCTATTGGTTAAAAAATGA
GCTGATTTAACAAAAATTTAACGCGAATTTTAACAAAATATTAACGCTTACAATTTAGGTGGCACTTTTC
GGGGAAATGTGCGCGGAACCCCTATTTGTTTATTTTTCTAAATACATTCAAATATGTATCCGCTCATGAG
ACAATAACCCTGATAAATGCTTCAATAATATTGAAAAAGGAAGAGTATGAGTATTCAACATTTCCGTGTC
GCCCTTATTCCCTTTTTTGCGGCATTTTGCCTTCCTGTTTTTGCTCACCCAGAAACGCTGGTGAAAGTAA
AAGATGCTGAAGATCAGTTGGGTGCACGAGTGGGTTACATCGAACTGGATCTCAACAGCGGTAAGATCCT
TGAGAGTTTTCGCCCCGAAGAACGTTTTCCAATGATGAGCACTTTTAAAGTTCTGCTATGTGGCGCGGTA
TTATCCCGTATTGACGCCGGGCAAGAGCAACTCGGTCGCCGCATACACTATTCTCAGAATGACTTGGTTG
AGTACTCACCAGTCACAGAAAAGCATCTTACGGATGGCATGACAGTAAGAGAATTATGCAGTGCTGCCAT
AACCATGAGTGATAACACTGCGGCCAACTTACTTCTGACAACGATCGGAGGACCGAAGGAGCTAACCGCT
TTTTTGCACAACATGGGGGATCATGTAACTCGCCTTGATCGTTGGGAACCGGAGCTGAATGAAGCCATAC
CAAACGACGAGCGTGACACCACGATGCCTGTAGCAATGGCAACAACGTTGCGCAAACTATTAACTGGCGA
ACTACTTACTCTAGCTTCCCGGCAACAATTAATAGACTGGATGGAGGCGGATAAAGTTGCAGGACCACTT
CTGCGCTCGGCCCTTCCGGCTGGCTGGTTTATTGCTGATAAATCTGGAGCCGGTGAGCGTGGGTCTCGCG
GTATCATTGCAGCACTGGGGCCAGATGGTAAGCCCTCCCGTATCGTAGTTATCTACACGACGGGGAGTCA
GGCAACTATGGATGAACGAAATAGACAGATCGCTGAGATAGGTGCCTCACTGATTAAGCATTGGTAACTG
TCAGACCAAGTTTACTCATATATACTTTAGATTGATTTAAAACTTCATTTTTAATTTAAAAGGATCTAGG
TGAAGATCCTTTTTGATAATCTCATGACCAAAATCCCTTAACGTGAGTTTTCGTTCCACTGAGCGTCAGA
CCCCGTAGAAAAGATCAAAGGATCTTCTTGAGATCCTTTTTTTCTGCGCGTAATCTGCTGCTTGCAAACA
AAAAAACCACCGCTACCAGCGGTGGTTTGTTTGCCGGATCAAGAGCTACCAACTCTTTTTCCGAAGGTAA
CTGGCTTCAGCAGAGCGCAGATACCAAATACTGTTCTTCTAGTGTAGCCGTAGTTAGGCCACCACTTCAA
GAACTCTGTAGCACCGCCTACATACCTCGCTCTGCTAATCCTGTTACCAGTGGCTGCTGCCAGTGGCGAT
AAGTCGTGTCTTACCGGGTTGGACTCAAGACGATAGTTACCGGATAAGGCGCAGCGGTCGGGCTGAACGG
GGGGTTCGTGCACACAGCCCAGCTTGGAGCGAACGACCTACACCGAACTGAGATACCTACAGCGTGAGCT
ATGAGAAAGCGCCACGCTTCCCGAAGAGAGAAAGGCGGACAGGTATCCGGTAAGCGGCAGGGTCGGAACA
GGAGAGCGCACGAGGGAGCTTCCAGGGGGAAACGCCTGGTATCTTTATAGTCCTGTCGGGTTTCGCCACC
TCTGACTTGAGCGTCGATTTTTGTGATGCTCGTCAGGGGGGCGGAGCCTATGGAAAAACGCCAGCAACGC
GGCCTTTTTACGGTTCCTGGCCTTTTGCTGGCCTTTTGCTCACATGTTCTTTCCTGCGTTATCCCCTGAT
TCTGTGGATAACCGTATTACCGCCTTTGAGTGAGCTGATACCGCTCGCCGCAGCCGAACGACCGAGCGCA
GCGAGTCAGTGAGCGAGGAAGCGGAAGAGCGCCCAATACGCAAACCGCCTCTCCCCGCGCGTTGGCCGAT
TCATTAATGCAGCTGGCACGACAGGTTTCCCGACTGGAAAGCGGGCAGTGAGCGCAACGCAATTAATGTG
AGTTAGCTCACTCATTAGGCACCCCAGGCTTTACACTTTATGCTTCCGGCTCGTATGTTGTGTGGAATTG
TGAGCGGATAACAATTTCACACAGGAAACAGCTATGACCATGATTACGCCAAGCGCGCAATTAACCCTCA
CTAAAGGGAACAAAAGCTGGAGCTGCAAGCTT
Features (pLannotate 1.2.2; 33 found; start..end, strand, type, name):
      3..229     +  promoter       RSV promoter: Rous sarcoma virus enhancer/promoter
    230..410     +  LTR            5' LTR (truncated): truncated 5' long terminal repeat (LTR) from HIV-1
    457..582     +  misc_feature   HIV-1 Ψ: packaging signal of human immunodeficiency virus type 1
    566..929     +  CDS            HIV-1 gag (fragment): gag protein from human immunodeficiency virus 1; gag
   1075..1308    +  misc_feature   RRE: The Rev response element (RRE) of HIV-1 allows for Rev-dependent mRNA export from the nucleus to the cytoplasm.
   1685..1785    +  CDS            Rev (fragment): human immunodeficiency virus 1 (HIV-1) Rev protein; rev; enhances nuclear export of unspliced and incompletely spliced viral mRNAs
   1803..1920    +  misc_feature   cPPT/CTS: central polypurine tract and central termination sequence of HIV-1
   1929..1949    +  protein_bind   attB4: mutant version of attB; core recombination site for the Gateway® BP reaction BP Clonase™
   2010..2313    +  enhancer       CMV enhancer: human cytomegalovirus immediate early enhancer
   2314..2517    +  promoter       CMV promoter: human cytomegalovirus (CMV) immediate early promoter
   2539..2559    +  protein_bind   attB1: mutant version of attB; core recombination site for the Gateway® BP reaction BP Clonase™
   2576..3292    +  CDS            mEGFP: mEGFP is a basic (constitutively fluorescent) green fluorescent protein published in 2002, derived from Aequorea victoria. It has moderate acid sensitivity.
   3317..6034    +  CDS            CTNNA1: CTNA1_HUMAN - Experimental evidence at protein level: Swiss-Prot protein existence level 1. Associates with the cytoplasmic domain of a variety of cadherins. The association of catenins to cadherins produces a complex which is linked to the actin filament network, and which seems to be of primary importance for cadherins cell-adhesion properties. Can associate with both E- and N-cadherins. Originally believed to be a stable component of E-cadherin/catenin adhesion complexes and to mediate the linkage of cadherins to the actin cytoskeleton at adherens junctions. In contrast, cortical actin was
   6047..6067    -  protein_bind   attB2: mutant version of attB; core recombination site for the Gateway® BP reaction BP Clonase™
   6100..6311    +  promoter       EF-1α core promoter: core promoter for human elongation factor EF-1α
   6324..6592    +  LTR            5' LTR (truncated): truncated 5' long terminal repeat (LTR) from human T-cell leukemia virus (HTLV) type 1
   6620..7219    +  CDS            PuroR: puromycin N-acetyltransferase; pac from Streptomyces alboniger; confers resistance to puromycin
   7253..7841    +  misc_feature   WPRE: woodchuck hepatitis virus posttranscriptional regulatory element
   7908..7927    +  misc_feature   cPPT/CTS (fragment): central polypurine tract and central termination sequence of HIV-1
   7929..8162    +  LTR            3' LTR (ΔU3): self-inactivating 3' long terminal repeat (LTR) from HIV-1
   8234..8355    +  polyA_signal   SV40 poly(A) signal: SV40 polyadenylation signal
   8395..8530    +  rep_origin     SV40 ori: SV40 origin of replication
   8551..8569    -  promoter       T7 promoter: promoter for bacteriophage T7 RNA polymerase
   8577..8732    +  CDS            lacZα (fragment): LacZα fragment of β-galactosidase; lacZ fragment
   8737..9165    +  rep_origin     f1 ori (sequence partly withheld): f1 bacteriophage origin of replication; arrow indicates direction of (+) strand synthesis
   9218..9322    +  promoter       AmpR promoter: bla
   9323..10183   +  CDS            AmpR: β-lactamase; bla; confers resistance to ampicillin, carbenicillin, and related antibiotics
  10354..10942   +  rep_origin     ori: high-copy-number ColE1/pMB1/pBR322/pUC origin of replication
  11125..11217   +  CDS            lacI (fragment): lac repressor; lacI; The lac repressor binds to the lac operator to inhibit transcription in E. coli. This inhibition can be relieved by adding lactose or isopropyl-β-D-thiogalactopyranoside (IPTG).
  11230..11251   +  protein_bind   CAP binding site: CAP binding activates transcription in the presence of cAMP. E. coli catabolite activator protein
  11266..11296   +  promoter       lac promoter: promoter for the E. coli lac operon
  11300..11322   +  protein_bind   lac operator (fragment): The lac repressor binds to the lac operator to inhibit transcription in E. coli. This inhibition can be relieved by adding lactose or isopropyl-β-D-thiogalactopyranoside (IPTG). lac repressor encoded by lacI
  11365..11383   +  promoter       T3 promoter: promoter for bacteriophage T3 RNA polymerase
