[The description below was written by a language model from this plasmid's Addgene catalogue record and pLannotate feature annotations shown in this document.]
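Description:
pLV-mEGFP-hCTNNA1_H0-ABD+ is a third-generation-style, self-inactivating HIV-1 lentiviral expression plasmid of about 11.4 kb, built on a commercial pLV[Exp] backbone for delivering a fluorescently tagged human alpha-E-catenin mutant into mammalian cells. It is maintained in E. coli through a high-copy ColE1/pUC origin and an ampicillin resistance gene, and it also carries f1 and SV40 origins. The viral genome is transcribed from an RSV promoter fused to a truncated 5' LTR. It contains the Ψ packaging signal with a gag fragment, the RRE for Rev-dependent nuclear export, the cPPT/CTS, a WPRE to boost transcript expression, and a ΔU3 3' LTR followed by an SV40 polyadenylation signal. The U3 deletion inactivates the LTR promoter after integration.

The payload sits between Gateway attB sites. A CMV enhancer/promoter drives monomeric EGFP fused to the N-terminus of full-length human CTNNA1. The EGFP carries the A206K change that prevents GFP homodimerization. The catenin coding sequence was made by gene synthesis and carries four substitutions, R666G, A667S, I668G and M669S. The record describes this variant as an enhanced-actin-binding "H0-ABD+" or ABD catch-bond mutant. Downstream, an EF-1α core promoter with an HTLV-1 LTR-derived element drives puromycin N-acetyltransferase, so transduced cells can be selected with puromycin and followed by green fluorescence. According to the associated publication title, the construct belongs to work comparing how unfolding mutations in the alpha-catenin middle and actin-binding domains affect epithelial strength and sheet migration.
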