Addgene plasmid #234552: pLV-mEGFP-hCTNNA1_H0-ABD+
Purpose: CTNNA1 enhanced-actin-binding domain mutations
Depositing lab: Cara Gottardi. Depositing organization: Northwestern University. Publication: alpha-catenin middle- and actin-binding domain unfolding mutants differentially impact epithelial strength and sheet migration. Quinn JM, Wang Y, Wood M, Flozak AS, Le PM, Yemelyanov A, Oakes PW, Gottardi CJ. Mol Biol Cell. 2024 May 1;35(5):ar65. doi: 10.1091/mbc.E23-01-0036. Epub 2024 Mar 20. PubMed 38507238.
Backbone
  Vector backbone: pLV[Exp]-CMV>mEGFP-_E-catenin EF1A(core)>Puro
  Backbone manufacturer: VectorBuilder
  Vector type: Lentiviral
  Selectable markers: Puromycin
Growth in bacteria
  Bacterial resistance: Ampicillin, 100 μg/mL
  Growth temperature: 37°C
  Growth strain: NEB Stable
  Copy number: High Copy
Gene/Insert
  Gene/Insert name: mEGFP:hCTNNA1_H0-ABD+ (alt name: Alpha-E-catenin ABD catch-bond mutant)
  Species: H. sapiens (human)
  Mutation: R666G, A667S, I668G, M669S
  Entrez Gene: CTNNA1 (a.k.a. CAP102, MDBS2, MDPT2)
  Promoter: CMV
  Tag / fusion protein: mEGFP (N terminal on insert)
  Cloning method: Gene Synthesis
Resource information
  A portion of this plasmid was derived from a plasmid made by: Human gene
Terms and licenses: Academic/Nonprofit Terms; Industry Terms: Not Available to Industry
Depositor comments: Enhanced GFP contains A206K mutation to prevent GFP homodimerization
How to cite: pLV-mEGFP-hCTNNA1_H0-ABD+ was a gift from Cara Gottardi (Addgene plasmid # 234552 ; http://n2t.net/addgene:234552 ; RRID:Addgene_234552)
